>Addgene plasmid #213809 | POC1483 | addgene full sequence | sequence record 439147 | Addgene NGS Result
ATCCGGATATAGTTCCTCCTTTCAGCAAAAAACCCCTCAAGACCCGTTTAGAGGCCCCAAGGGGTTATGC
TAGTTATTGCTCAGCGGTGGCAGCAGCCAACTCAGCTTCCTTTCGGGCTTTGTTAGCAGCCGGATCTCAG
TGGTGGTGGTGGTGGTGCTCGAGTGCGGCCGCAAGCTTGTCGACGGAGCTCGAATTCGGATCCTTATTCA
CACTCGTTATAGCGGAACATTTCCAGTGATCCGTGCACATACTCTGCGTGGGACTCACAGCCGATAAAAT
TACGCTCCAAGCTTTTTGCCACTAAAGAAGTCATCCCGGAGCCCGAAAACAAGTCCAAGATAAGGTCATT
TTTGTGTGATGATGCCTTGATCATGCGCTCAATCAGTGCCTTCGGTTTGATCGATGGGTGTTTCGGTTTC
AGAATTTTTCCTTTTTCTTTCTCTACGTGGCGCTGCGAAGTAATTTCCCACACGTCCAGGCACAGTTTTC
CCTTGGGATTGGGGAACCAACGTTTATTATTTTTAAGGATACCCTTGGACTGAGCATGTTTAATACGTTC
CGCACTCTCATACGCAATACGAATTTCGTCCGCATTAAATGTGTAATTTTTCTTGTGCATTGAGTAAAAC
AGAATCGATTCTTGAGCATGGTTGTAACGTTTCTTGGCATTGGCAAACCCGTCTTTTTTCACCCATGTAA
TAAAGTTCAAGAAATGCACTTTTTTATGATGTAAGTAGGCTAAAAAAAGGGCACAGTTGAAAGGGGTATT
GAAAATATAGAACGATCCTGTATCTTTCAGCTTTGGAAGCATCTTATCGATCCATGCATAGCTAAAAGTT
AAGAACTCTTCATCGTTTTTAAAGGAGTCCCATGATGCAATTTTAAGATTATACGGTGGATCGATGATAG
CAAGATCCACCGACTTATCCTCAAGCTTGTCCAGGAAGGTGAACACATCCTCAATGTAGATCTTATTCAG
AATCATATGGCTGCCGCGCGGCACCAGGCCGCTGCTGTGATGATGATGATGATGGCTGCTGCCCATGGTA
TATCTCCTTCTTAAAGTTAAACAAAATTATTTCTAGAGGGGAATTGTTATCCGCTCACAATTCCCCTATA
GTGAGTCGTATTAATTTCGCGGGATCGAGATCTCGATCCTCTACGCCGGACGCATCGTGGCCGGCATCAC
CGGCGCCACAGGTGCGGTTGCTGGCGCCTATATCGCCGACATCACCGATGGGGAAGATCGGGCTCGCCAC
TTCGGGCTCATGAGCGCTTGTTTCGGCGTGGGTATGGTGGCAGGCCCCGTGGCCGGGGGACTGTTGGGCG
CCATCTCCTTGCATGCACCATTCCTTGCGGCGGCGGTGCTCAACGGCCTCAACCTACTACTGGGCTGCTT
CCTAATGCAGGAGTCGCATAAGGGAGAGCGTCGAGATCCCGGACACCATCGAATGGCGCAAAACCTTTCG
CGGTATGGCATGATAGCGCCCGGAAGAGAGTCAATTCAGGGTGGTGAATGTGAAACCAGTAACGTTATAC
GATGTCGCAGAGTATGCCGGTGTCTCTTATCAGACCGTTTCCCGCGTGGTGAACCAGGCCAGCCACGTTT
CTGCGAAAACGCGGGAAAAAGTGGAAGCGGCGATGGCGGAGCTGAATTACATTCCCAACCGCGTGGCACA
ACAACTGGCGGGCAAACAGTCGTTGCTGATTGGCGTTGCCACCTCCAGTCTGGCCCTGCACGCGCCGTCG
CAAATTGTCGCGGCGATTAAATCTCGCGCCGATCAACTGGGTGCCAGCGTGGTGGTGTCGATGGTAGAAC
GAAGCGGCGTCGAAGCCTGTAAAGCGGCGGTGCACAATCTTCTCGCGCAACGCGTCAGTGGGCTGATCAT
TAACTATCCGCTGGATGACCAGGATGCCATTGCTGTGGAAGCTGCCTGCACTAATGTTCCGGCGTTATTT
CTTGATGTCTCTGACCAGACACCCATCAACAGTATTATTTTCTCCCATGAAGACGGTACGCGACTGGGCG
TGGAGCATCTGGTCGCATTGGGTCACCAGCAAATCGCGCTGTTAGCGGGCCCATTAAGTTCTGTCTCGGC
GCGTCTGCGTCTGGCTGGCTGGCATAAATATCTCACTCGCAATCAAATTCAGCCGATAGCGGAACGGGAA
GGCGACTGGAGTGCCATGTCCGGTTTTCAACAAACCATGCAAATGCTGAATGAGGGCATCGTTCCCACTG
CGATGCTGGTTGCCAACGATCAGATGGCGCTGGGCGCAATGCGCGCCATTACCGAGTCCGGGCTGCGCGT
TGGTGCGGATATCTCGGTAGTGGGATACGACGATACCGAAGACAGCTCATGTTATATCCCGCCGTTAACC
ACCATCAAACAGGATTTTCGCCTGCTGGGGCAAACCAGCGTGGACCGCTTGCTGCAACTCTCTCAGGGCC
AGGCGGTGAAGGGCAATCAGCTGTTGCCCGTCTCACTGGTGAAAAGAAAAACCACCCTGGCGCCCAATAC
GCAAACCGCCTCTCCCCGCGCGTTGGCCGATTCATTAATGCAGCTGGCACGACAGGTTTCCCGACTGGAA
AGCGGGCAGTGAGCGCAACGCAATTAATGTAAGTTAGCTCACTCATTAGGCACCGGGATCTCGACCGATG
CCCTTGAGAGCCTTCAACCCAGTCAGCTCCTTCCGGTGGGCGCGGGGCATGACTATCGTCGCCGCACTTA
TGACTGTCTTCTTTATCATGCAACTCGTAGGACAGGTGCCGGCAGCGCTCTGGGTCATTTTCGGCGAGGA
CCGCTTTCGCTGGAGCGCGACGATGATCGGCCTGTCGCTTGCGGTATTCGGAATCTTGCACGCCCTCGCT
CAAGCCTTCGTCACTGGTCCCGCCACCAAACGTTTCGGCGAGAAGCAGGCCATTATCGCCGGCATGGCGG
CCCCACGGGTGCGCATGATCGTGCTCCTGTCGTTGAGGACCCGGCTAGGCTGGCGGGGTTGCCTTACTGG
TTAGCAGAATGAATCACCGATACGCGAGCGAACGTGAAGCGACTGCTGCTGCAAAACGTCTGCGACCTGA
GCAACAACATGAATGGTCTTCGGTTTCCGTGTTTCGTAAAGTCTGGAAACGCGGAAGTCAGCGCCCTGCA
CCATTATGTTCCGGATCTGCATCGCAGGATGCTGCTGGCTACCCTGTGGAACACCTACATCTGTATTAAC
GAAGCGCTGGCATTGACCCTGAGTGATTTTTCTCTGGTCCCGCCGCATCCATACCGCCAGTTGTTTACCC
TCACAACGTTCCAGTAACCGGGCATGTTCATCATCAGTAACCCGTATCGTGAGCATCCTCTCTCGTTTCA
TCGGTATCATTACCCCCATGAACAGAAATCCCCCTTACACGGAGGCATCAGTGACCAAACAGGAAAAAAC
CGCCCTTAACATGGCCCGCTTTATCAGAAGCCAGACATTAACGCTTCTGGAGAAACTCAACGAGCTGGAC
GCGGATGAACAGGCAGACATCTGTGAATCGCTTCACGACCACGCTGATGAGCTTTACCGCAGCTGCCTCG
CGCGTTTCGGTGATGACGGTGAAAACCTCTGACACATGCAGCTCCCGGAGACGGTCACAGCTTGTCTGTA
AGCGGATGCCGGGAGCAGACAAGCCCGTCAGGGCGCGTCAGCGGGTGTTGGCGGGTGTCGGGGCGCAGCC
ATGACCCAGTCACGTAGCGATAGCGGAGTGTATACTGGCTTAACTATGCGGCATCAGAGCAGATTGTACT
GAGAGTGCACCATTGCGGTGTGAAATACCGCACAGATGCGTAAGGAGAAAATACCGCATCAGGCGCTCTT
CCGCTTCCTCGCTCACTGACTCGCTGCGCTCGGTCGTTCGGCTGCGGCGAGCGGTATCAGCTCACTCAAA
GGCGGTAATACGGTTATCCACAGAATCAGGGGATAACGCAGGAAAGAACATGTGAGCAAAAGGCCAGCAA
AAGGCCAGGAACCGTAAAAAGGCCGCGTTGCTGGCGTTTTTCCATAGGCTCCGCCCCCCTGACGAGCATC
ACAAAAATCGACGCTCAAGTCAGAGGTGGCGAAACCCGACAGGACTATAAAGATACCAGGCGTTTCCCCC
TGGAAGCTCCCTCGTGCGCTCTCCTGTTCCGACCCTGCCGCTTACCGGATACCTGTCCGCCTTTCTCCCT
TCGGGAAGCGTGGCGCTTTCTCATAGCTCACGCTGTAGGTATCTCAGTTCGGTGTAGGTCGTTCGCTCCA
AGCTGGGCTGTGTGCACGAACCCCCCGTTCAGCCCGACCGCTGCGCCTTATCCGGTAACTATCGTCTTGA
GTCCAACCCGGTAAGACACGACTTATCGCCACTGGCAGCAGCCACTGGTAACAGGATTAGCAGAGCGAGG
TATGTAGGCGGTGCTACAGAGTTCTTGAAGTGGTGGCCTAACTACGGCTACACTAGAAGGACAGTATTTG
GTATCTGCGCTCTGCTGAAGCCAGTTACCTTCGGAAAAAGAGTTGGTAGCTCTTGATCCGGCAAACAAAC
CACCGCTGGTAGCGGTGGTTTTTTTGTTTGCAAGCAGCAGATTACGCGCAGAAAAAAAGGATCTCAAGAA
GATCCTTTGATCTTTTCTACGGGGTCTGACGCTCAGTGGAACGAAAACTCACGTTAAGGGATTTTGGTCA
TGAACAATAAAACTGTCTGCTTACATAAACAGTAATACAAGGGGTGTTATGAGCCATATTCAACGGGAAA
CGTCTTGCTCTAGGCCGCGATTAAATTCCAACATGGATGCTGATTTATATGGGTATAAATGGGCTCGCGA
TAATGTCGGGCAATCAGGTGCGACAATCTATCGATTGTATGGGAAGCCCGATGCGCCAGAGTTGTTTCTG
AAACATGGCAAAGGTAGCGTTGCCAATGATGTTACAGATGAGATGGTCAGACTAAACTGGCTGACGGAAT
TTATGCCTCTTCCGACCATCAAGCATTTTATCCGTACTCCTGATGATGCATGGTTACTCACCACTGCGAT
CCCCGGGAAAACAGCATTCCAGGTATTAGAAGAATATCCTGATTCAGGTGAAAATATTGTTGATGCGCTG
GCAGTGTTCCTGCGCCGGTTGCATTCGATTCCTGTTTGTAATTGTCCTTTTAACAGCGATCGCGTATTTC
GTCTCGCTCAGGCGCAATCACGAATGAATAACGGTTTGGTTGATGCGAGTGATTTTGATGACGAGCGTAA
TGGCTGGCCTGTTGAACAAGTCTGGAAAGAAATGCATAAACTTTTGCCATTCTCACCGGATTCAGTCGTC
ACTCATGGTGATTTCTCACTTGATAACCTTATTTTTGACGAGGGGAAATTAATAGGTTGTATTGATGTTG
GACGAGTCGGAATCGCAGACCGATACCAGGATCTTGCCATCCTATGGAACTGCCTCGGTGAGTTTTCTCC
TTCATTACAGAAACGGCTTTTTCAAAAATATGGTATTGATAATCCTGATATGAATAAATTGCAGTTTCAT
TTGATGCTCGATGAGTTTTTCTAAGAATTAATTCATGAGCGGATACATATTTGAATGTATTTAGAAAAAT
AAACAAATAGGGGTTCCGCGCACATTTCCCCGAAAAGTGCCACCTAAATTGTAAGCGTTAATATTTTGTT
AAAATTCGCGTTAAATTTTTGTTAAATCAGCTCATTTTTTAACCAATAGGCCGAAATCGGCAAAATCCCT
TATAAATCAAAAGAATAGACCGAGATAGGGT
[37 nt withheld, positions 5772-5808]
AAAGAACGTGGACTCCAACGTCAAAGG
[49 nt withheld, positions 5836-5884]
T
[91 nt withheld, positions 5886-5976]
G
[124 nt withheld, positions 5978-6101]
CCCATTCGCCA
Features (pLannotate 1.2.2; 21 found; start..end, strand, type, name):
     26..73      -  terminator     T7 terminator: transcription terminator for bacteriophage T7 RNA polymerase
     81..130     -  CDS            SET1 (fragment): solubility-enhancement tag derived from T7 phage gene 10B
    140..157     -  CDS            9xHis (fragment): 9xHis affinity tag
    246..980     -  CDS            mboIIM (fragment): MTM2_MORBO - Experimental evidence at protein level: Swiss-Prot protein existence level 1. This methylase recognizes the double-stranded sequence GAAGA, causes specific methylation on A-5, and protects the DNA from cleavage by the MboII endonuclease. It is not known if the cytosine of the complementary sequence TCTTC is also methylated by this enzyme. From Moraxella bovis.
    990..1007    -  CDS            thrombin site: thrombin recognition and cleavage site
   1018..1034    -  CDS            capTEV™ (fragment): composite tag for in vivo biotinylation, TEV protease cleavage, and 6xHis tagging
   1053..1075    -  RBS            RBS: efficient ribosome binding site from bacteriophage T7 gene 10 (Olins and Rangwala, 1989)
   1090..1114    -  protein_bind   lac operator: The lac repressor binds to the lac operator to inhibit transcription in E. coli. This inhibition can be relieved by adding lactose or isopropyl-β-D-thiogalactopyranoside (IPTG). lac repressor encoded by lacI
   1115..1133    -  promoter       T7 promoter: promoter for bacteriophage T7 RNA polymerase
   1155..1434    +  CDS            TcR (fragment): tetracycline efflux protein; tet; confers resistance to tetracycline
   1442..1519    +  promoter       lacI promoter: lacI
   1520..2602    +  CDS            lacI: lac repressor; lacI; The lac repressor binds to the lac operator to inhibit transcription in E. coli. This inhibition can be relieved by adding lactose or isopropyl-β-D-thiogalactopyranoside (IPTG).
   2615..2636    +  protein_bind   CAP binding site: CAP binding activates transcription in the presence of cAMP. E. coli catabolite activator protein
   2651..2942    +  CDS            TcR (fragment): tetracycline efflux protein; tet; confers resistance to tetracycline
   3014..3394    -  CDS            YPB1_ECOLX: Protein predicted: Swiss-Prot protein existence level 4. From Escherichia coli.
   3411..3602    +  CDS            rop: Rop protein, which maintains plasmids at low copy number; rop
   3704..3843    +  misc_feature   bom: basis of mobility region from pBR322
   4029..4617    -  rep_origin     ori: high-copy-number ColE1/pMB1/pBR322/pUC origin of replication
   4739..5554    +  CDS            KanR: aminoglycoside phosphotransferase; aph(3')-Ia; confers resistance to kanamycin in bacteria or G418 (Geneticin®) in eukaryotes
   5563..5620    -  promoter       AmpR promoter (fragment): bla
   5673..6101    -  rep_origin     f1 ori (sequence partly withheld): f1 bacteriophage origin of replication; arrow indicates direction of (+) strand synthesis
