[The description below was written by a language model from this plasmid's Addgene catalogue record and pLannotate feature annotations shown in this document.]
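Description:
POC1483 is a bacterial expression plasmid built on the pET28a backbone that encodes M1.HpyAII, a DNA methyltransferase from Helicobacter pylori strain 26695. The roughly 780 bp coding sequence was cloned between the NdeI and BamHI sites, which places it in frame with the vector's N-terminal His6 tag and the thrombin cleavage site that separates the tag from the protein. The automated annotation labels the open reading frame as a fragment of mboIIM, the Moraxella bovis M.MboII methylase that modifies GAAGA sequences. This reflects homology between the two enzymes rather than a different insert. A His-tag fragment annotated downstream of the insert is the vector's optional C-terminal tag, which is presumably not translated if the insert carries its own stop codon.

Expression is driven by the T7 promoter with an adjacent lac operator and the T7 gene 10 ribosome binding site, and transcription ends at the T7 terminator. The plasmid-borne lacI gene supplies repressor, so transcription requires a host that provides T7 RNA polymerase and is induced with IPTG. The plasmid is maintained through a pBR322-type ColE1 origin accompanied by rop and the bom region, is selected with kanamycin through the aph(3')-Ia gene, and also carries an f1 origin. The catalogue lists it as high copy, although the rop gene normally restrains copy number.

The record describes the enzyme as a BpiI-associated, non-switchable methylase. It comes from a study of DNA methylases used for site-selective inhibition of type IIS restriction enzymes, so the plasmid likely serves to produce the His-tagged methylase for blocking BpiI cleavage at chosen sites. The record does not define what "non-switchable" means.
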