Addgene plasmid #213809: POC1483
Purpose: BpiI-associated non-switchable methylase
Depositing lab: Christopher A. O'Callaghan. Depositing organization: University of Oxford. Publication: DNA methylases for site-selective inhibition of type IIS restriction enzyme activity. Flores-Fernandez CN, Lin D, Robins K, O'Callaghan CA. Appl Microbiol Biotechnol. 2024 Jan 25;108(1):174. doi: 10.1007/s00253-024-13015-7. PubMed 38270650.
Backbone
  Vector backbone: pET28a
  Backbone manufacturer: Novagen
  Backbone size w/o insert (bp): 5369
  Total vector size (bp): 6116
  Vector type: Bacterial Expression
Growth in bacteria
  Bacterial resistance: Kanamycin, 50 μg/mL
  Growth temperature: 37°C
  Growth strain: DH5alpha
  Copy number: High Copy
Gene/Insert
  Gene/Insert name: BpiI-associated non-switchable methylase M1.HpyAII
  Species: H. pylori 26695
  Insert size (bp): 782
  GenBank ID: AE000511
  Promoter: T7
  Tag / fusion protein: His6-tag (N terminal on insert)
  Cloning method: Restriction Enzyme; 5′ cloning site NdeI (unknown if destroyed); 3′ cloning site BamHI (unknown if destroyed)
  Sequencing primers: 5′ CTAGCCATATGATTCTGAATAAGATCTACATTGAG; 3′ CTAGGGATCCTTATTCACACTCGTTATAGCG
Terms and licenses: Academic/Nonprofit Terms; Industry Terms: Not Available to Industry
How to cite: POC1483 was a gift from Christopher A. O'Callaghan (Addgene plasmid # 213809 ; http://n2t.net/addgene:213809 ; RRID:Addgene_213809)
